>Addgene plasmid #116656 | pHAGE-RAF1-N161K | addgene full sequence | sequence record 252916 | Addgene NGS Result
TGGAAGGGCTAATTCACTCCCAAAGAAGACAAGATATCCTTGATCTGTGGATCTACCACACACAAGGCTA
CTTCCCTGATTAGCAGAACTACACACCAGGGCCAGGGGTCAGATATCCACTGACCTTTGGATGGTGCTAC
AAGCTAGTACCAGTTGAGCCAGATAAGGTAGAAGAGGCCAATAAAGGAGAGAACACCAGCTTGTTACACC
CTGTGAGCCTGCATGGGATGGATGACCCGGAGAGAGAAGTGTTAGAGTGGAGGTTTGACAGCCGCCTAGC
ATTTCATCACGTGGCCCGAGAGCTGCATCCGGAGTACTTCAAGAACTGCTGATATCGAGCTTGCTACAAG
GGACTTTCCGCTGGGGACTTTCCAGGGAGGCGTGGCCTGGGCGGGACTGGGGAGTGGCGAGCCCTCAGAT
CCTGCATATAAGCAGCTGCTTTTTGCCTGTACTGGGTCTCTCTGGTTAGACCAGATCTGAGCCTGGGAGC
TCTCTGGCTAACTAGGGAACCCACTGCTTAAGCCTCAATAAAGCTTGCCTTGAGTGCTTCAAGTAGTGTG
TGCCCGTCTGTTGTGTGACTCTGGTAACTAGAGATCCCTCAGACCCTTTTAGTCAGTGTGGAAAATCTCT
AGCAGTGGCGCCCGAACAGGGACTTGAAAGCGAAAGGGAAACCAGAGGAGCTCTCTCGACGCAGGACTCG
GCTTGCTGAAGCGCGCACGGCAAGAGGCGAGGGGCGGCGACTGGTGAGTACGCCAAAAATTTTGACTAGC
GGAGGCTAGAAGGAGAGAGATGGGTGCGAGAGCGTCAGTATTAAGCGGGGGAGAATTAGATCGCGATGGG
AAAAAATTCGGTTAAGGCCAGGGGGAAAGAAAAAATATAAATTAAAACATATAGTATGGGCAAGCAGGGA
GCTAGAACGATTCGCAGTTAATCCTGGCCTGTTAGAAACATCAGAAGGCTGTAGACAAATACTGGGACAG
CTACAACCATCCCTTCAGACAGGATCAGAAGAACTTAGATCATTATATAATACAGTAGCAACCCTCTATT
GTGTGCATCAAAGGATAGAGATAAAAGACACCAAGGAAGCTTTAGACAAGATAGAGGAAGAGCAAAACAA
AAGTAAGACCACCGCACAGCAAGCGGCCGGCCGCTGATCTTCAGACCTGGAGGAGGAGATATGAGGGACA
ATTGGAGAAGTGAATTATATAAATATAAAGTAGTAAAAATTGAACCATTAGGAGTAGCACCCACCAAGGC
AAAGAGAAGAGTGGTGCAGAGAGAAAAAAGAGCAGTGGGAATAGGAGCTTTGTTCCTTGGGTTCTTGGGA
GCAGCAGGAAGCACTATGGGCGCAGCGTCAATGACGCTGACGGTACAGGCCAGACAATTATTGTCTGGTA
TAGTGCAGCAGCAGAACAATTTGCTGAGGGCTATTGAGGCGCAACAGCATCTGTTGCAACTCACAGTCTG
GGGCATCAAGCAGCTCCAGGCAAGAATCCTGGCTGTGGAAAGATACCTAAAGGATCAACAGCTCCTGGGG
ATTTGGGGTTGCTCTGGAAAACTCATTTGCACCACTGCTGTGCCTTGGAATGCTAGTTGGAGTAATAAAT
CTCTGGAACAGATTTGGAATCACACGACCTGGATGGAGTGGGACAGAGAAATTAACAATTACACAAGCTT
AATACACTCCTTAATTGAAGAATCGCAAAACCAGCAAGAAAAGAATGAACAAGAATTATTGGAATTAGAT
AAATGGGCAAGTTTGTGGAATTGGTTTAACATAACAAATTGGCTGTGGTATATAAAATTATTCATAATGA
TAGTAGGAGGCTTGGTAGGTTTAAGAATAGTTTTTGCTGTACTTTCTATAGTGAATAGAGTTAGGCAGGG
ATATTCACCATTATCGTTTCAGACCCACCTCCCAACCCCGAGGGGACCCGACAGGCCCGAAGGAATAGAA
GAAGAAGGTGGAGAGAGAGACAGAGACAGATCCATTCGATTAGTGAACGGATCTCGACGGTATCGCCGAA
TTCACAAATGGCAGTATTCATCCACAATTTTAAAAGAAAAGGGGGGATTGGGGGGTACAGTGCAGGGGAA
AGAATAGTAGACATAATAGCAACAGACATACAAACTAAAGAATTACAAAAACAAATTACAAAAATTCAAA
ATTTTCGGGTTTATTACAGGGACAGCAGAGATCCAGTTTGGACTAGTCGTGAGGCTCCGGTGCCCGTCAG
TGGGCAGAGCGCACATCGCCCACAGTCCCCGAGAAGTTGGGGGGAGGGGTCGGCAATTGAACCGGTGCCT
AGAGAAGGTGGCGCGGGGTAAACTGGGAAAGTGATGTCGTGTACTGGCTCCGCCTTTTTCCCGAGGGTGG
GGGAGAACCGTATATAAGTGCAGTAGTCGCCGTGAACGTTCTTTTTCGCAACGGGTTTGCCGCCAGAACA
CAGGTAAGTGCCGTGTGTGGTTCCCGCGGGCCTGGCCTCTTTACGGGTTATGGCCCTTGCGTGCCTTGAA
TTACTTCCACCTGGCTGCAGTACGTGATTCTTGATCCCGAGCTTCGGGTTGGAAGTGGGTGGGAGAGTTC
GAGGCCTTGCGCTTAAGGAGCCCCTTCGCCTCGTGCTTGAGTTGAGGCCTGGCCTGGGCGCTGGGGCCGC
CGCGTGCGAATCTGGTGGCACCTTCGCGCCTGTCTCGCTGCTTTCGATAAGTCTCTAGCCATTTAAAATT
TTTGATGACCTGCTGCGACGCTTTTTTTCTGGCAAGATAGTCTTGTAAATGCGGGCCAAGATCTGCACAC
TGGTATTTCGGTTTTTGGGGCCGCGGGCGGCGACGGGGCCCGTGCGTCCCAGCGCACATGTTCGGCGAGG
CGGGGCCTGCGAGCGCGGCCACCGAGAATCGGACGGGGGTAGTCTCAAGCTGGCCGGCCTGCTCTGGTGC
CTGGCCTCGCGCCGCCGTGTATCGCCCCGCCCTGGGCGGCAAGGCTGGCCCGGTCGGCACCAGTTGCGTG
AGCGGAAAGATGGCCGCTTCCCGGCCCTGCTGCAGGGAGCTCAAAATGGAGGACGCGGCGCTCGGGAGAG
CGGGCGGGTGAGTCACCCACACAAAGGAAAAGGGCCTTTCCGTCCTCAGCCGTCGCTTCATGTGACTCCA
CGGAGTACCGGGCGCCGTCCAGGCACCTCGATTAGTTCTCGAGCTTTTGGAGTACGTCGTCTTTAGGTTG
GGGGGAGGGGTTTTATGCGATGGAGTTTCCCCACACTGAGTGGGTGGAGACTGAAGTTAGGCCAGCTTGG
CACTTGATGTAATTCTCCTTGGAATTTGCCCTTTTTGAGTTTGGATCTTGGTTCATTCTCAAGCCTCAGA
CAGTGGTTCAAAGTTTTTTTCTTCCATTTCAGGTGTCGTGAAGCGGCCCTGCAGATATCAACAAGTTTGT
ACAAAAAAGCAGGCACCATGGAGCACATACAGGGAGCTTGGAAGACGATCAGCAATGGTTTTGGATTCAA
AGATGCCGTGTTTGATGGCTCCAGCTGCATCTCTCCTACAATAGTTCAGCAGTTTGGCTATCAGCGCCGG
GCATCAGATGATGGCAAACTCACAGATCCTTCTAAGACAAGCAACACTATCCGTGTTTTCTTGCCGAACA
AGCAAAGAACAGTGGTCAATGTGCGAAATGGAATGAGCTTGCATGACTGCCTTATGAAAGCACTCAAGGT
GAGGGGCCTGCAACCAGAGTGCTGTGCAGTGTTCAGACTTCTCCACGAACACAAAGGTAAAAAAGCACGC
TTAGATTGGAATACTGATGCTGCGTCTTTGATTGGAGAAGAACTTCAAGTAGATTTCCTGGATCATGTTC
CCCTCACAACACACAACTTTGCTCGGAAGACGTTCCTGAAGCTTGCCTTCTGTGACATCTGTCAGAAATT
CCTGCTCAAAGGATTTCGATGTCAGACTTGTGGCTACAAATTTCATGAGCACTGTAGCACCAAAGTACCT
ACTATGTGTGTGGACTGGAGTAACATCAGACAACTCTTATTGTTTCCAAATTCCACTATTGGTGATAGTG
GAGTCCCAGCACTACCTTCTTTGACTATGCGTCGTATGCGAGAGTCTGTTTCCAGGATGCCTGTTAGTTC
TCAGCACAGATATTCTACACCTCACGCCTTCACCTTTAACACCTCCAGTCCCTCATCTGAAGGTTCCCTC
TCCCAGAGGCAGAGGTCGACATCCACACCTAATGTCCACATGGTCAGCACCACCCTGCCTGTGGACAGCA
GGATGATTGAGGATGCAATTCGAAGTCACAGCGAATCAGCCTCACCTTCAGCCCTGTCCAGTAGCCCCAA
CAATCTGAGCCCAACAGGCTGGTCACAGCCGAAAACCCCCGTGCCAGCACAAAGAGAGCGGGCACCAGTA
TCTGGGACCCAGGAGAAAAACAAAATTAGGCCTCGTGGACAGAGAGATTCAAGCTATTATTGGGAAATAG
AAGCCAGTGAAGTGATGCTGTCCACTCGGATTGGGTCAGGCTCTTTTGGAACTGTTTATAAGGGTAAATG
GCACGGAGATGTTGCAGTAAAGATCCTAAAGGTTGTCGACCCAACCCCAGAGCAATTCCAGGCCTTCAGG
AATGAGGTGGCTGTTCTGCGCAAAACACGGCATGTGAACATTCTGCTTTTCATGGGGTACATGACAAAGG
ACAACCTGGCAATTGTGACCCAGTGGTGCGAGGGCAGCAGCCTCTACAAACACCTGCATGTCCAGGAGAC
CAAGTTTCAGATGTTCCAGCTAATTGACATTGCCCGGCAGACGGCTCAGGGAATGGACTATTTGCATGCA
AAGAACATCATCCATAGAGACATGAAATCCAACAATATATTTCTCCATGAAGGCTTAACAGTGAAAATTG
GAGATTTTGGTTTGGCAACAGTAAAGTCACGCTGGAGTGGTTCTCAGCAGGTTGAACAACCTACTGGCTC
TGTCCTCTGGATGGCCCCAGAGGTGATCCGAATGCAGGATAACAACCCATTCAGTTTCCAGTCGGATGTC
TACTCCTATGGCATCGTATTGTATGAACTGATGACGGGGGAGCTTCCTTATTCTCACATCAACAACCGAG
ATCAGATCATCTTCATGGTGGGCCGAGGATATGCCTCCCCAGATCTTAGTAAGCTATATAAGAACTGCCC
CAAAGCAATGAAGAGGCTGGTAGCTGACTGTGTGAAGAAAGTAAAGGAAGAGAGGCCTCTTTTTCCCCAG
ATCCTGTCTTCCATTGAGCTGCTCCAACACTCTCTACCGAAGATCAACCGGAGCGCTTCCGAGCCATCCT
TGCATCGGGCAGCCCACACTGAGGATATCAATGCTTGCACGCTGACCACGTCCCCGAGGCTGCCTGTCTT
CTAGAACCCAGCTTTCTTGTACAAAGTGGTGATATCCAATTAACCCTCACTAAAGGGATGTATAATGATG
TGTGTAAATTCCCTATAGTGAGTCGTATTACCACCCAACTTTTCTATACAAAGTGGTTGATATCCAGCAC
AGTGGCGGCCGCTCGAGTCTAGAGGGCCCGCGGTTCGAAGGTAAGCCTATCCCTAACCCTCTCCTCGGTC
TCGATTCTACGCGTACCGGTTAGTAATGAGATCCCTCCCCCCCCCCTAACGTTACTGGCCGAAGCCGCTT
GGAATAAGGCCGGTGTGCGTTTGTCTATATGTTATTTTCCACCATATTGCCGTCTTTTGGCAATGTGAGG
GCCCGGAAACCTGGCCCTGTCTTCTTGACGAGCATTCCTAGGGGTCTTTCCCCTCTCGCCAAAGGAATGC
AAGGTCTGTTGAATGTCGTGAAGGAAGCAGTTCCTCTGGAAGCTTCTTGAAGACAAACAACGTCTGTAGC
GACCCTTTGCAGGCAGCGGAACCCCCCACCTGGCGACAGGTGCCTCTGCGGCCAAAAGCCACGTGTATAA
GATACACCTGCAAAGGCGGCACAACCCCAGTGCCACGTTGTGAGTTGGATAGTTGTGGAAAGAGTCAAAT
GGCTCTCCTCAAGCGTATTCAACAAGGGGCTGAAGGATGCCCAGAAGGTACCCCATTGTATGGGATCTGA
TCTGGGGCCTCGGTGCACATGCTTTACATGTGTTTAGTCGAGGTTAAAAAAACGTCTAGGCCCCCCGAAC
CACGGGGACGTGGTTTTCCTTTGAAAAACACGATGATAATATGGCCACACATATGACCGAGTACAAGCCC
ACGGTGCGCCTCGCCACCCGCGACGACGTCCCCAGGGCCGTACGCACCCTCGCCGCCGCGTTCGCCGACT
ACCCCGCCACGCGCCACACCGTCGATCCGGACCGCCACATCGAGCGGGTCACCGAGCTGCAAGAACTCTT
CCTCACGCGCGTCGGGCTCGACATCGGCAAGGTGTGGGTCGCGGACGACGGCGCCGCGGTGGCGGTCTGG
ACCACGCCGGAGAGCGTCGAAGCGGGGGCGGTGTTCGCCGAGATCGGCCCGCGCATGGCCGAGTTGAGCG
GTTCCCGGCTGGCCGCGCAGCAACAGATGGAAGGCCTCCTGGCGCCGCACCGGCCCAAGGAGCCCGCGTG
GTTCCTGGCCACCGTCGGCGTCTCGCCCGACCACCAGGGCAAGGGTCTGGGCAGCGCCGTCGTGCTCCCC
GGAGTGGAGGCGGCCGAGCGCGCCGGGGTGCCCGCCTTCCTGGAGACCTCCGCGCCCCGCAACCTCCCCT
TCTACGAGCGGCTCGGCTTCACCGTCACCGCCGACGTCGAGGTGCCCGAAGGACCGCGCACCTGGTGCAT
GACCCGCAAGCCCGGTGCCTAAATCGATAGATCCTAATCAACCTCTGGATTACAAAATTTGTGAAAGATT
GACTGGTATTCTTAACTATGTTGCTCCTTTTACGCTATGTGGATACGCTGCTTTAATGCCTTTGTATCAT
GCTATTGCTTCCCGTATGGCTTTCATTTTCTCCTCCTTGTATAAATCCTGGTTGCTGTCTCTTTATGAGG
AGTTGTGGCCCGTTGTCAGGCAACGTGGCGTGGTGTGCACTGTGTTTGCTGACGCAACCCCCACTGGTTG
GGGCATTGCCACCACCTGTCAGCTCCTTTCCGGGACTTTCGCTTTCCCCCTCCCTATTGCCACGGCGGAA
CTCATCGCCGCCTGCCTTGCCCGCTGCTGGACAGGGGCTCGGCTGTTGGGCACTGACAATTCCGTGGTGT
TGTCGGGGAAATCATCGTCCTTTCCTTGGCTGCTCGCCTGTGTTGCCACCTGGATTCTGCGCGGGACGTC
CTTCTGCTACGTCCCTTCGGCCCTCAATCCAGCGGACCTTCCTTCCCGCGGCCTGCTGCCGGCTCTGCGG
CCTCTTCCGCGTCTTCGCCTTCGCCCTCAGACGAGTCGGATCTCCCTTTGGGCCGCCTCCCCGCCTGAGA
TCCTTTAAGACCAATGACTTACAAGGCAGCTGTAGATCTTAGCCACTTTTTAAAAGAAAAGGGGGGACTG
GAAGGGCTAATTCACTCCCAACGAAGACAAGATCTGCTTTTTGCTTGTACTGGGTCTCTCTGGTTAGACC
AGATCTGAGCCTGGGAGCTCTCTGGCTAACTAGGGAACCCACTGCTTAAGCCTCAATAAAGCTTGCCTTG
AGTGCTTCAAGTAGTGTGTGCCCGTCTGTTGTGTGACTCTGGTAACTAGAGATCCCTCAGACCCTTTTAG
TCAGTGTGGAAAATCTCTAGCAGTAGTAGTTCATGTCATCTTATTATTCAGTATTTATAACTTGCAAAGA
AATGAATATCAGAGAGTGAGAGGCCCGGGTTAATTAAGGAAAGGGCTAGATCATTCTTGAAGACGAAAGG
GCCTCGTGATACGCCTATTTTTATAGGTTAATGTCATGATAATAATGGTTTCTTAGACGTCAGGTGGCAC
TTTTCGGGGAAATGTGCGCGGAACCCCTATTTGTTTATTTTTCTAAATACATTCAAATATGTATCCGCTC
ATGAGACAATAACCCTGATAAATGCTTCAATAATATTGAAAAAGGAAGAGTATGAGTATTCAACATTTCC
GTGTCGCCCTTATTCCCTTTTTTGCGGCATTTTGCCTTCCTGTTTTTGCTCACCCAGAAACGCTGGTGAA
AGTAAAAGATGCTGAAGATCAGTTGGGTGCACGAGTGGGTTACATCGAACTGGATCTCAACAGCGGTAAG
ATCCTTGAGAGTTTTCGCCCCGAAGAACGTTTTCCAATGATGAGCACTTTTAAAGTTCTGCTATGTGGCG
CGGTATTATCCCGTGTTGACGCCGGGCAAGAGCAACTCGGTCGCCGCATACACTATTCTCAGAATGACTT
GGTTGAGTACTCACCAGTCACAGAAAAGCATCTTACGGATGGCATGACAGTAAGAGAATTATGCAGTGCT
GCCATAACCATGAGTGATAACACTGCGGCCAACTTACTTCTGACAACGATCGGAGGACCGAAGGAGCTAA
CCGCTTTTTTGCACAACATGGGGGATCATGTAACTCGCCTTGATCGTTGGGAACCGGAGCTGAATGAAGC
CATACCAAACGACGAGCGTGACACCACGATGCCTGTAGCAATGGCAACAACGTTGCGCAAACTATTAACT
GGCGAACTACTTACTCTAGCTTCCCGGCAACAATTAATAGACTGGATGGAGGCGGATAAAGTTGCAGGAC
CACTTCTGCGCTCGGCCCTTCCGGCTGGCTGGTTTATTGCTGATAAATCTGGAGCCGGTGAGCGTGGGTC
TCGCGGTATCATTGCAGCACTGGGGCCAGATGGTAAGCCCTCCCGTATCGTAGTTATCTACACGACGGGG
AGTCAGGCAACTATGGATGAACGAAATAGACAGATCGCTGAGATAGGTGCCTCACTGATTAAGCATTGGT
AACTGTCAGACCAAGTTTACTCATATATACTTTAGATTGATTTAAAACTTCATTTTTAATTTAAAAGGAT
CTAGGTGAAGATCCTTTTTGATAATCTCATGACCAAAATCCCTTAACGTGAGTTTTCGTTCCACTGAGCG
TCAGACCCCGTAGAAAAGATCAAAGGATCTTCTTGAGATCCTTTTTTTCTGCGCGTAATCTGCTGCTTGC
AAACAAAAAAACCACCGCTACCAGCGGTGGTTTGTTTGCCGGATCAAGAGCTACCAACTCTTTTTCCGAA
GGTAACTGGCTTCAGCAGAGCGCAGATACCAAATACTGTTCTTCTAGTGTAGCCGTAGTTAGGCCACCAC
TTCAAGAACTCTGTAGCACCGCCTACATACCTCGCTCTGCTAATCCTGTTACCAGTGGCTGCTGCCAGTG
GCGATAAGTCGTGTCTTACCGGGTTGGACTCAAGACGATAGTTACCGGATAAGGCGCAGCGGTCGGGCTG
AACGGGGGGTTCGTGCACACAGCCCAGCTTGGAGCGAACGACCTACACCGAACTGAGATACCTACAGCGT
GAGCTATGAGAAAGCGCCACGCTTCCCGAAGGGAGAAAGGCGGACAGGTATCCGGTAAGCGGCAGGGTCG
GAACAGGAGAGCGCACGAGGGAGCTTCCAGGGGGAAACGCCTGGTATCTTTATAGTCCTGTCGGGTTTCG
CCACCTCTGACTTGAGCGTCGATTTTTGTGATGCTCGTCAGGGGGGCGGAGCCTATGGAAAAACGCCAGC
AACGCGGCCTTTTTACGGTTCCTGGCCTTTTGCTGGCCTTTTGCTCACATGTTCTTTCCTGCGTTATCCC
CTGATTCTGTGGATAACCGTATTACCGCCTTTGAGTGAGCTGATACCGCTCGCCGCAGCCGAACGACCGA
GCGCAGCGAGTCAGTGAGCGAGGAAGCGGAAGAGCGCCCAATACGCAAACCGCCTCTCCCCGCGCGTTGG
CCGATTCATTAATGCAGCAAGCTCATGGCTGACTAATTTTTTTTATTTATGCAGAGGCCGAGGCCGCCTC
GGCCTCTGAGCTATTCCAGAAGTAGTGAGGAGGCTTTTTTGGAGGCCTAGGCTTTTGCAAAAAGCTCCCC
GTGGCACGACAGGTTTCCCGACTGGAAAGCGGGCAGTGAGCGCAACGCAATTAATGTGAGTTAGCTCACT
CATTAGGCACCCCAGGCTTTACACTTTATGCTTCCGGCTCGTATGTTGTGTGGAATTGTGAGCGGATAAC
AATTTCACACAGGAAACAGCTATGACATGATTACGAATTTCACAAATAAAGCATTTTTTTCACTGCATTC
TAGTTGTGGTTTGTCCAAACTCATCAATGTATCTTATCATGTCTGGATCAACTGGATAACTCAAGCTAAC
CAAAATCATCCCAAACTTCCCACCCCATACCCTATTACCACTGCCAATTACCTGTGGTTTCATTTACTCT
AAACCTGTGATTCCTCTGAATTATTTTCATTTTAAAGAAATTGTATTTGTTAAATATGTACTACAAACTT
AGTAGT
Features (pLannotate 1.2.2; 30 found; start..end, strand, type, name):
    377..634     +  LTR            5' LTR (truncated): truncated 5' long terminal repeat (LTR) from HIV-1
    681..806     +  misc_feature   HIV-1 Ψ: packaging signal of human immunodeficiency virus type 1
    790..1128    +  CDS            HIV-1 gag (fragment): gag protein from human immunodeficiency virus 1; gag
   1303..1536    +  misc_feature   RRE: The Rev response element (RRE) of HIV-1 allows for Rev-dependent mRNA export from the nucleus to the cytoplasm.
   1913..2013    +  CDS            Rev (fragment): human immunodeficiency virus 1 (HIV-1) Rev protein; rev; enhances nuclear export of unspliced and incompletely spliced viral mRNAs
   2058..2175    +  misc_feature   cPPT/CTS: central polypurine tract and central termination sequence of HIV-1
   2223..3401    +  promoter       EF-1α promoter: strong constitutive promoter for human elongation factor EF-1α
   3422..3442    +  protein_bind   attB1: mutant version of attB; core recombination site for the Gateway® BP reaction BP Clonase™
   3448..5391    +  CDS            RAF1: RAF1_HUMAN - Also known as RAF. Experimental evidence at protein level: Swiss-Prot protein existence level 1. Serine/threonine-protein kinase that acts as a regulatory link between the membrane-associated Ras GTPases and the MAPK/ERK cascade, and this critical regulatory link functions as a switch determining cell fate decisions including proliferation, differentiation, apoptosis, survival and oncogenic transformation. RAF1 activation initiates a mitogen-activated protein kinase (MAPK) cascade that comprises a sequential phosphorylation of the dual-specific MAPK kinases (MAP2K1/MEK1 and MAP2K2
   5396..5420    -  protein_bind   attB2: mutant version of attB; recombination site for the Gateway® BP reaction BP Clonase™
   5428..5446    +  promoter       T3 promoter: promoter for bacteriophage T3 RNA polymerase
   5472..5490    -  promoter       T7 promoter: promoter for bacteriophage T7 RNA polymerase
   5496..5514    -  protein_bind   attB4 (fragment): mutant version of attB; core recombination site for the Gateway® BP reaction BP Clonase™
   5570..5611    +  CDS            V5 tag: epitope tag from simian virus 5
   5737..6199    +  misc_feature   IRES: internal ribosome entry site (IRES) of the encephalomyocarditis virus (EMCV)
   6213..6810    +  CDS            PuroR (fragment): puromycin N-acetyltransferase; pac from Streptomyces; confers resistance to puromycin
   6826..7414    +  misc_feature   WPRE: woodchuck hepatitis virus posttranscriptional regulatory element
   7422..7487    +  CDS            nef (fragment): NEF_HV1Z2 - Experimental evidence at protein level: Swiss-Prot protein existence level 1. Extracellular Nef protein targets CD4(+) T-lymphocytes for apoptosis by interacting with CXCR4 surface receptors. From Human immunodeficiency virus type 1 group M subtype D (isolate Z2/CDC-Z34) (HIV-1).
   7489..7722    +  LTR            3' LTR (ΔU3): self-inactivating 3' long terminal repeat (LTR) from HIV-1
   7927..8031    +  promoter       AmpR promoter: bla
   8032..8892    +  CDS            AmpR: β-lactamase; bla; confers resistance to ampicillin, carbenicillin, and related antibiotics
   9063..9651    +  rep_origin     ori: high-copy-number ColE1/pMB1/pBR322/pUC origin of replication
   9834..9888    +  CDS            lacI (fragment): lac repressor; lacI; The lac repressor binds to the lac operator to inhibit transcription in E. coli. This inhibition can be relieved by adding lactose or isopropyl-β-D-thiogalactopyranoside (IPTG).
   9894..9987    +  rep_origin     SV40 ori (fragment): SV40 origin of replication
  10012..10049   +  CDS            lacI (fragment): lac repressor; lacI; The lac repressor binds to the lac operator to inhibit transcription in E. coli. This inhibition can be relieved by adding lactose or isopropyl-β-D-thiogalactopyranoside (IPTG).
  10062..10083   +  protein_bind   CAP binding site: CAP binding activates transcription in the presence of cAMP. E. coli catabolite activator protein
  10098..10128   +  promoter       lac promoter: promoter for the E. coli lac operon
  10136..10152   +  protein_bind   lac operator: The lac repressor binds to the lac operator to inhibit transcription in E. coli. This inhibition can be relieved by adding lactose or isopropyl-β-D-thiogalactopyranoside (IPTG). lac repressor encoded by lacI
  10186..10269   +  polyA_signal   SV40 poly(A) signal (fragment): SV40 polyadenylation signal
  10436..329     +  CDS            nef (fragment) (across the origin): NEF_HV1BR - Experimental evidence at protein level: Swiss-Prot protein existence level 1. Extracellular Nef protein targets CD4(+) T-lymphocytes for apoptosis by interacting with CXCR4 surface receptors (PubMed:14990729). From Human immunodeficiency virus type 1 group M subtype B (isolate BRU/LAI) (HIV-1).
