[The description below was written by a language model from this plasmid's Addgene catalogue record and pLannotate feature annotations shown in this document.]
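Description:
pHAGE-RAF1-N161K is a lentiviral expression plasmid of about 10.4 kb, built on the pHAGE backbone, that delivers a mutant allele of the human serine/threonine kinase RAF1 (c-Raf/CRAF) carrying the N161K substitution. In bacteria it is maintained through a high-copy ColE1/pUC-type origin and selected with ampicillin via the β-lactamase gene. The record lists a recombination-deficient strain for growth, as is usual for LTR-containing plasmids. The viral portion is HIV-1 derived. It comprises a truncated 5' LTR, the Ψ packaging signal with a gag fragment, the Rev response element for Rev-dependent nuclear export of the genomic RNA, the cPPT/CTS element, and a ΔU3 self-inactivating 3' LTR. As with such transfer vectors, packaging functions have to be supplied in trans.

Between the LTRs, the constitutive human EF-1α promoter drives the RAF1 open reading frame, which was introduced by Gateway recombination and is flanked by attB1 and attB2 sites. Downstream lie short T3 and T7 promoter sequences, an attB4 fragment and a V5 epitope tag. The record does not state whether the V5 tag is read in frame with RAF1. An EMCV IRES then allows translation of puromycin N-acetyltransferase from the same transcript, so transduced mammalian cells can be selected with puromycin. A WPRE placed before the 3' LTR enhances transcript expression. Small lac, SV40 and nef fragments annotated elsewhere appear to be backbone remnants.

The construct is intended for stable lentiviral expression of RAF1 N161K. It comes from a study that systematically annotated the functional effects of somatic cancer mutations, which suggests use in testing this variant's effect on cell behaviour.
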