Addgene plasmid #116656: pHAGE-RAF1-N161K
Purpose: Lentiviral expression of RAF1 N161K
Depositing lab: Gordon Mills & Kenneth Scott. Depositing organization: Baylor College of Medicine. Publication: Systematic Functional Annotation of Somatic Mutations in Cancer. Ng PK, Li J, Jeong KJ, Shao S, Chen H, Tsang YH, Sengupta S, Wang Z, Bhavana VH, Tran R, Soewito S, Minussi DC, Moreno D, Kong K, Dogruluk T, Lu H, Gao J, Tokheim C, Zhou DC, Johnson AM, Zeng J, Ip CKM, Ju Z, Wester M, Yu S, Li Y, Vellano CP, Schultz N, Karchin R, Ding L, Lu Y, Cheung LWT, Chen K, Shaw KR, Meric-Bernstam F, Scott KL, Yi S, Sahni N, Liang H, Mills GB. Cancer Cell. 2018 Mar 12;33(3):450-462.e10. doi: 10.1016/j.ccell.2018.01.021. PubMed 29533785.
Backbone
  Vector backbone: pHAGE
  Vector type: Lentiviral
Growth in bacteria
  Bacterial resistance: Ampicillin, 100 μg/mL
  Growth temperature: 37°C
  Growth strain: Stbl3
  Copy number: High Copy
Gene/Insert
  Gene/Insert name: RAF1
  Species: H. sapiens (human)
  Mutation: N161K
  Entrez Gene: RAF1 (a.k.a. CMD1NN, CRAF, NS5, Raf-1, c-Raf)
  Cloning method: Gateway Cloning
Terms and licenses: Academic/Nonprofit Terms; Industry Terms: Not Available to Industry
How to cite: pHAGE-RAF1-N161K was a gift from Gordon Mills & Kenneth Scott (Addgene plasmid # 116656 ; http://n2t.net/addgene:116656 ; RRID:Addgene_116656)
