>Addgene plasmid #116656 | pHAGE-RAF1-N161K | depositor partial sequence | sequence record 219531 | insert
ATGGAGCACATACAGGGAGCTTGGAAGACGATCAGCAATGGTTTTGGATTCAAAGATGCCGTGTTTGATG
GCTCCAGCTGCATCTCTCCTACAATAGTTCAGCAGTTTGGCTATCAGCGCCGGGCATCAGATGATGGCAA
ACTCACAGATCCTTCTAAGACAAGCAACACTATCCGTGTTTTCTTGCCGAACAAGCAAAGAACAGTGGTC
AATGTGCGAAATGGAATGAGCTTGCATGACTGCCTTATGAAAGCACTCAAGGTGAGGGGCCTGCAACCAG
AGTGCTGTGCAGTGTTCAGACTTCTCCACGAACACAAAGGTAAAAAAGCACGCTTAGATTGGAATACTGA
TGCTGCGTCTTTGATTGGAGAAGAACTTCAAGTAGATTTCCTGGATCATGTTCCCCTCACAACACACAAC
TTTGCTCGGAAGACGTTCCTGAAGCTTGCCTTCTGTGACATCTGTCAGAAATTCCTGCTCAAAGGATTTC
GATGTCAGACTTGTGGCTACAAATTTCATGAGCACTGTAGCACCAAAGTACCTACTATGTGTGTGGACTG
GAGTAACATCAGACAACTCTTATTGTTTCCAAATTCCACTATTGGTGATAGTGGAGTCCCAGCACTACCT
TCTTTGACTATGCGTCGTATGCGAGAGTCTGTTTCCAGGATGCCTGTTAGTTCTCAGCACAGATATTCTA
CACCTCACGCCTTCACCTTTAACACCTCCAGTCCCTCATCTGAAGGTTCCCTCTCCCAGAGGCAGAGGTC
GACATCCACACCTAATGTCCACATGGTCAGCACCACCCTGCCTGTGGACAGCAGGATGATTGAGGATGCA
ATTCGAAGTCACAGCGAATCAGCCTCACCTTCAGCCCTGTCCAGTAGCCCCAACAATCTGAGCCCAACAG
GCTGGTCACAGCCGAAAACCCCCGTGCCAGCACAAAGAGAGCGGGCACCAGTATCTGGGACCCAGGAGAA
AAACAAAATTAGGCCTCGTGGACAGAGAGATTCAAGCTATTATTGGGAAATAGAAGCCAGTGAAGTGATG
CTGTCCACTCGGATTGGGTCAGGCTCTTTTGGAACTGTTTATAAGGGTAAATGGCACGGAGATGTTGCAG
TAAAGATCCTAAAGGTTGTCGACCCAACCCCAGAGCAATTCCAGGCCTTCAGGAATGAGGTGGCTGTTCT
GCGCAAAACACGGCATGTGAACATTCTGCTTTTCATGGGGTACATGACAAAGGACAACCTGGCAATTGTG
ACCCAGTGGTGCGAGGGCAGCAGCCTCTACAAACACCTGCATGTCCAGGAGACCAAGTTTCAGATGTTCC
AGCTAATTGACATTGCCCGGCAGACGGCTCAGGGAATGGACTATTTGCATGCAAAGAACATCATCCATAG
AGACATGAAATCCAACAATATATTTCTCCATGAAGGCTTAACAGTGAAAATTGGAGATTTTGGTTTGGCA
ACAGTAAAGTCACGCTGGAGTGGTTCTCAGCAGGTTGAACAACCTACTGGCTCTGTCCTCTGGATGGCCC
CAGAGGTGATCCGAATGCAGGATAACAACCCATTCAGTTTCCAGTCGGATGTCTACTCCTATGGCATCGT
ATTGTATGAACTGATGACGGGGGAGCTTCCTTATTCTCACATCAACAACCGAGATCAGATCATCTTCATG
GTGGGCCGAGGATATGCCTCCCCAGATCTTAGTAAGCTATATAAGAACTGCCCCAAAGCAATGAAGAGGC
TGGTAGCTGACTGTGTGAAGAAAGTAAAGGAAGAGAGGCCTCTTTTTCCCCAGATCCTGTCTTCCATTGA
GCTGCTCCAACACTCTCTACCGAAGATCAACCGGAGCGCTTCCGAGCCATCCTTGCATCGGGCAGCCCAC
ACTGAGGATATCAATGCTTGCACGCTGACCACGTCCCCGAGGCTGCCTGTCTTCTAG
